>Addgene plasmid #147845 | pAc5.1B-EGFP-DmNot1_812-1945-dsRNAres_W | addgene full sequence | sequence record 357560 | Addgene NGS Result
CTTCAAGAATTAATTCTATATTCTAAAAACACAAATGATACTTCTAAAAAAAAATCATGAATGGCATCAA
CTCTGAATCAAATCTTTGCAGATGCACCTACTTCTCATTTCCACTGTCACATCATTTTTCCAGATCTCGC
TGCCTGTTATGTGGCCCACAAACCAAGACACGTTTTATGGCCATTAAAGCTGGCTGATCGTCGCCAAACA
CCAAATACATAATGAATATGTACACATTCGAGAAAGAAGCGATCAAAGAAGCGTCTTCGGGCGGAGTAGG
AGAATGCGGAGGAGAAGGAGAACGAGCTGATCTAGTATCTCTCCACAATCCAATGCCAACTGACCAACTG
GCCATATTCGGAGCAATTTGAAGCCAATTTCCATCGCCTGGCGATCGCTCCATTCTTGGCTATATGTTTT
TCACCGTTACCCGGGGCCATTTTCAAAGACTCGTCGGCAAGATAAGATTGTGTCACTCGCTGTCTCTCTT
CATTTGTCGAAGAATGCTGAGGAATTTCGCGATGACGTCGGCGAGTATTTTGAAGAATGAGAATAATTTG
TATTTATACGAAAATCAGTTAGTGGAATTTTCTACAAAAACATGTTATCTATAGATAATTTTGTTGCAAA
ATATGTTGACTATGACAAAGATTGTATGTATATACCTTTAATGTATTCTCATTTTCTTATGTATTTATAA
TGGCAATGATGATACTGATGATATTTTAAGATGATGCCAGACCAAAAGGCTTGAATTTCTGCGTCTTTTG
CCGAACGCAGTGCATGTGCAATTGTTGTTTTTTGGAATATTCAATTTTCGGACTGTCCGCTTTGATTTCA
GTTTCTTGGCTTATTCAAAAAGCAAAGTAAAGCCAAAAAAGCGAGATGGCAATACCAAATGCGGCAAAAC
GGTAGTGGAAGGAAAGGGGTGCGGGGCAGCGGAAGGAAGGGTGGGGCGGGGCGTGGCGGGGTCTGTGGCT
GGGCGCGACGTCACCGACGTTGGAGCCACTCCTTTGACCATGTGTGCGTGTGTGTATTATTCGTGTCTCG
CCACTCGCCGGTTGTTTTTTTCTTTTTATGCTGCGCTCTCTCTAGCGCCATCTCGCTTACGCATGCTCAA
CGCACCGCATGTTGCCGTTTCCTTTTATGCGTCATTTTGGCTCGAAATAGGCAATTATTTAAACAAAGAT
TAGTCAACGAAAACGCTAAAATAAATAAGTCTACAATATGGTTACTTATTGCCATGTGTGTGCAGCCAAC
GATAGCAACAAAAGCAACAACACAGGTGGCTTTCCCTCTTTCACTTTTTGTTTGCAAGCCGCGTGCGAGC
AAGACGGCACGACCGGCAAACGCAATTACGCTGACAAAGAGCAGACGAAGTTTTGGCGAAAAACATCAAG
GCGCCTGATACGAATGCATTTGCAATAACAATTGCGATATTTAATATTGTTTATGAAGCTGTTTGACTTC
AAAACACACAAAAAAAAAAATAAAACAAATTATTTGAAAGAGAATTAGGAATCGGACGCTTATCGTTAGG
GTAACAACAAGAAATGCTTACTGAGTCACAGCCTCTGGAAAACTGCCGCAAGCCAGAGAGAGAGAGAAAA
AGAGGGAGAGCAGCTTAGACCGCATGTGCTTGTGTGTGAGGCGTCTCTCTCTTCGTCTCTGTTGCGCAAA
CGCATAGACTGCACTGAAAAAATCGATTACCTATTTTTTATGAATGAATATTTGCACTATTACTATTCAA
AACTATTAAGATAGCAATCACATTCAATAGCCAAATACTATACCACCTGAGCGATGCAACGAAATGATCA
ATTTGAGCAAAAATGCTGCATATTTAGGACGGCATCATTATAGAAATGCTTCTTGCTGTGTACTTTTCTC
TCGTCTGGCAGCTGTTTCGCCGTTATTGTTAAAACCGGCTTAAGTTAGGTGTGTTTTCTACGACTAGTGA
ATGCCCTACTAGAAGATGTGTGTTGCACAAAATGTCCCTGGAATAACCAATTTGAAGTGCAGATAGCAGT
AAACGTAAGCTAATATGAATATTATTTAACTGTAATGTTTTAATATCGCTGGACATTACTAATAAACCCA
CTATAAACACATGTACATATGTATGTTTTGGCATACAATGAGTAGTTGGGGAAAAAATGTGTAAAAGCAC
CGTGACCATCACAGCATAAAGATAACCAGCTGAAGTATCGAATATGAGTAACCCCCAAATTGAATCACAT
GCCGCAACTGATAGGACCCATGGAAGTACACTCTTCATGGCGATATACAAGACACACACAAGCACGAACA
CCCAGTTGCGGAGGAAATTCTCCGTAAATGAAAACCCAATCGGCGAACAATTCATACCCATATATGGTAA
AAGTTTTGAACGCGACTTGAGAGCGGAGAGCATTGCGGCTGATAAGGTTTTAGCGCTAAGCGGGCTTTAT
AAAACGGGCTGCGGGACCAGTTTTCATATCACTACCGTTTGAGTTCTTGTGCTGTGTGGATACTCCTCCC
GACACAAAGCCGCTCCATCAGCCAGCAGTCGTCTAATCCAGAGACCCCGGATCGGGGTACCATCATGGTG
AGCAAGGGCGAGGAGCTGTTCACCGGGGTGGTGCCCATCCTGGTCGAGCTGGACGGCGACGTAAACGGCC
ACAAGTTCAGCGTGTCCGGCGAGGGCGAGGGCGATGCCACCTACGGCAAGCTGACCCTGAAGTTCATCTG
CACCACCGGCAAGCTGCCCGTGCCCTGGCCCACCCTCGTGACCACCCTGACCTACGGCGTGCAGTGCTTC
AGCCGCTACCCCGACCACATGAAGCAGCACGACTTCTTCAAGTCCGCCATGCCCGAAGGCTACGTCCAGG
AGCGCACCATCTTCTTCAAGGACGACGGCAACTACAAGACCCGCGCCGAGGTGAAGTTCGAGGGCGACAC
CCTGGTGAACCGCATCGAGCTGAAGGGCATCGACTTCAAGGAGGACGGCAACATCCTGGGGCACAAGCTG
GAGTACAACTACAACAGCCACAACGTCTATATCATGGCCGACAAGCAGAAGAACGGCATCAAGGTGAACT
TCAAGATCCGCCACAACATCGAGGACGGCAGCGTGCAGCTCGCCGACCACTACCAGCAGAACACCCCCAT
CGGCGACGGCCCCGTGCTGCTGCCCGACAACCACTACCTGAGCACCCAGTCCGCCCTGAGCAAAGACCCC
AACGAGAAGCGCGATCACATGGTCCTGCTGGAGTTCGTGACCGCCGCCGGGATCACTCTCGGCATGGACG
AGCTGTACAAGCCAAGCTTAATTAAGATGGGAATGGATCCGCTAACGAATATGTCCAACAACTTAGCCGG
CCTCAACCTCAGCGGCCCGAACGGAGCATTTAATTTTGGAAACATGCTAACTTCTCCATCGCGTCTGATG
ACTCCGGGAGCCAATCCCTATCCGCTGAACCTCATGCAGATGCCGCAGGCTCCGCCACCACCCAACGTAG
GAAACCTAGGCCGCATGCTGCCAGGGGGTCCACAACAGCAGACTCCAACGCCGACTCCAACGGCCCCCAA
TCCAAACAACCCTGTGATGGCCGATCTCCAGATACCTGTGTCAAAGGAAGTTGAAGACGAGGTCAACTCA
TACTTTCAGCGCATCTACAACCACCAGCCGAATCCAACGCTGTCCATCGATGAAGTGCTGGACATTTTGC
AAAGATTTAAAGAGTCAAGTAACCGGCGCGAGCAGGAAGTCTTTTTGTGCATGCTGCGCAATCTGTTCGA
GGAATATCGCTTTTTCTGTCAATACCCAGAGAAAGAGCTACAGATTACTGCGCAGCTATTTGGTGGCATT
ATTGATCGTAACCTGGTGCCCACTTTTGTTGCACTGGGCCTTTCTCTGCGCTGTGTCTTGGATGCCCTCC
GCAAGCCCGATGGATCTAAGCTTTACTATTTCGGTGTGACGGCACTGGACAGATTCAGAACTCGATTGCA
CACCTACAACAAATACTGCGAGCATATCCGCTCCATTCCTCACTTCTCTGACTTCCCGCCGCACCTTATT
CAGTATGTGGAATACGGAATGCACGGCCAGGAGCCGCCGCCGCAGAAGTTGATTGGACTCAGCAATACGA
TTCCTTCGGCGATATCTAGCGGACCAGGAACGGAACCAATTTACAGGAATAGCTCCATGTTAGGTAATAT
GCCCGCTGCCACCCCGGGATCGGGACCGAAATCAAACGCTGCTGTATCGCATGCCACGAGAATGAAGTCC
ATCGCCAATGCCACCAATATCGACACACTTTTGGTGGCCAACCAGGAAGAGAAAGTGACTGTGCCACCAG
AGCCTGTGCAGGACAAAACTGCCTTTATTTTCAACAACTTGAGCCAGCTGAACATACCGCAGAAGTGCGA
TGAGATAAAGGAGATTATGACCAAGGAGTATTGGCCGTGGCTAGCGCAATATCTGGTCCTCAAACGCGCA
TCAATGGAGTTCAACTTCCACACACTATATTACAACTTTTTGGATGCCCTTAAAAACGGCGAGATCAACC
GATTCGTAACCAAAGAGACCCTACGCAACATCAAGGTACTCTTGCGCTCCGATAAGGGAGTTATTAATTT
CTCCGATCGAAGTCTGTTGAAGAACCTCGGACACTGGTTGGGCATGATGACCTTAGGTCGCAATCGCCCC
ATCCTGCAGTTGGATCTGGATCTTAAATCCCTTTTGGCTGAGGCTTACCACAAGGGCCAGCAGGAACTGC
TTTTTGTGGTTCCTTTCGTAGCCAAGATCCTTGAGTCATCCGCCAAGTCTCGCATCTTCCGATCGCCCAA
TCCATGGACAATGGGTATCATGTACGTGCTTGCTGAGCTTCACCAGGAGCCAGACCTTAAGCTGAACCTG
AAGTTTGAAATCGAAGTACTCTGCAAAACACTTAATCTGGAGTTGGCCAAGTTGCGACAAGTGATCTACC
TGAAGGATCCCAATCGAACTCACCGGATTGAAGAGCAGATGTCGCAACCAAAACCGAAACAACTTGAGCC
AGTGGCTTCTGCGCCAGCTCTACCGCGTGAACAGCAATCCCCGGCACAACCTCCGCCACCACCACAACAG
CAGCAACCACCGCAGCAGCAGGTACCTCCACCGCCATCCTCTGCGGACGTGGACGCCCAAAATGCGGCCG
CTATGATGATGGCAGCGGGCGGAGCTAATAGTACTCCTGGATCGGTATCTTCGCCCAATCTACCCACCGA
TTCCAGCCAGGTGGCACTACCGCCACCAGAGCCGCGCTATTCATACGTGGACGTAAACGTGAGCAACTTC
CAGCTTATTGGTCAGCAGTTGGTACTGCCACCCAATACTCCGTTCCTGCACGCCAATCCCGGAATCAAAC
ACATGGTCGTCAACGCCGTGGAGCGCACGATAACCGACTGGTTGCAGCCTATTGTGGACCGAAGCATCCG
CATTGCCTGTGCCACCACCGAGCAGATCATCCGCAAGGACTTCGCCCTGGATGCTGACGAGAACCGAATG
CGCACTGCCGCTCATCAGATGGTACGAAACCTTGCCGCCGGCATGGCCATGATTACCGGTAAGGATGAGA
TAGCGCGTGCTATTAGCCAGAATCTGCACAAGGCCTTGCTGTCGGGTCTAAATGGGATGCCCAGCATGGC
TGAGATCCAAGCTGCTGCTATGCAGTTAGCCAGCGAAAATGTTGAGCTAGTTTGCGCTTTCATTCAGAAA
ACATCTGCTGAAAAGGCAGCCGCAGAGATCGATAGGCGTCTAAGCACCGATTTCGAGACCAGAAAAATTG
CTCGTGAAGAGGGCAACCGCTTTGTGGACGCCCAGATCCTCACCTATCAACAGGAGCGTCTTCCAGAAGC
AGTGCGCATCAAGGTGGGCGCGGCTCCAGCTACACTTTATGCTGTGTACTCGGAGTTCGCTAGAAGCATA
CCTGGCTTCCAGCAGATGAGCGATCGCGATATTGCCCTGTTTGTGCCCAAGCCGACGGATTTGTCTCAGC
CAAATGTGTTTGCTAATGATGATAGCATGGTATACGGGGAACTGGCTAGCAAAATGGAGGCCTTCATGAA
CACGGCAATCGGAGTGCCGACACTCCAGATCCAGGCTAGCAAGATGCACATGCTACTCAACGCCCTGATA
GCGACGCGTCGACTGCGTGACCAAGAGTCTGCCTTTAATCTGCTGACCCGCGCGGTCGAGGGTTTGACCG
AAGGATTGGTCAATATGCATGAAAACATGGAGCAAATGAAGATGTACCAAAACATCCATCTCCGTATCCT
TGGCTTGCTGAACAACAGTTTCGGTGCTCCAAACACAGAGCGAGCGGTAACAAAGTGTTTCTTCGATATC
CGAGAGGAGGTGCGATATAACGTGGAGGCAGCTCGCGCTTTGATTACGTCGCACTTTGTCAATCTGAATC
AGTTTGACGGAATGCTACGCGACTGCATGGACAACGGAAACAATTATGTGGCTATATCGTTCGGTATCGC
ACTGCTGGAGCGCCTCATCATGGACGATCGAGTGATTAATATTGTTTCGGACAACGAATTCATGGCAACT
GTTGAGCTGCTAGGTAGGCTGACCCAACACCGTCACCGCTACCCCGAGTGTATCGTCAACGCCATCGACA
CCCTGTGGTCCGGCAATTTCAATAGCTCCTCCGATTATTCCCCCTTTAATGGAAACGACCGCTATCTGAG
CTGATCTAGAGGGCCCGCGGTTCGAAGGTAAGCCTATCCCTAACCCTCTCCTCGGTCTCGATTCTACGCG
TACCGGTCATCATCACCATCACCATTGAGTTTAAACCCGCTGATCAGCCTCGACTGTGCCTTCTAAGGCC
TGAGCTCGCTGATCAGCCTCGATCGAGGATCCAGACATGATAAGATACATTGATGAGTTTGGACAAACCA
CAACTAGAATGCAGTGAAAAAAATGCTTTATTTGTGAAATTTGTGATGCTATTGCTTTATTTGTAACCAT
TATAAGCTGCAATAAACAAGTTAACAACAACAATTGCATTCATTTTATGTTTCAGGTTCAGGGGGAGGTG
TGGGAGGTTTTTTAAAGCAAGTAAAACCTCTACAAATGTGGTATGGCTGATTATGATCAGTCGACCGATG
CCCTTGAGAGCCTTCAACCCAGTCAGCTCCTTCCGGTGGGCGCGGGGCATGACTATCGTCGCCGCACTTA
TGACTGTCTTCTTTATCATGCAACTCGTAGGACAGGTGCCGGCAGCGCTCTGGGTCATTTTCGGCGAGGA
CCGCTTTCGCTGGAGCGCGACGATGATCGGCCTGTCGCTTGCGGTATTCGGAATCTTGCACGCCCTCGCT
CAAGCCTTCGTCACTGGTCCCGCCACCAAACGTTTCGGCGAGAAGCAGGCCATTATCGCCGGCATGGCGG
CCGACGCGCTGGGCTACGTCTTGCTGGCGTTCGCGACGCGAGGCTGGATGGCCTTCCCCATTATGATTCT
TCTCGCTTCCGGCGGCATCGGGATGCCCGCGTTGCAGGCCATGCTGTCCAGGCAGGTAGATGACGACCAT
CAGGGACAGCTTCAAGGCCAGCAAAAGGCCAGGAACCGTAAAAAGGCCGCGTTGCTGGCGTTTTTCCATA
GGCTCCGCCCCCCTGACGAGCATCACAAAAATCGACGCTCAAGTCAGAGGTGGCGAAACCCGACAGGACT
ATAAAGATACCAGGCGTTTCCCCCTGGAAGCTCCCTCGTGCGCTCTCCTGTTCCGACCCTGCCGCTTACC
GGATACCTGTCCGCCTTTCTCCCTTCGGGAAGCGTGGCGCTTTCTCATAGCTCACGCTGTAGGTATCTCA
GTTCGGTGTAGGTCGTTCGCTCCAAGCTGGGCTGTGTGCACGAACCCCCCGTTCAGCCCGACCGCTGCGC
CTTATCCGGTAACTATCGTCTTGAGTCCAACCCGGTAAGACACGACTTATCGCCACTGGCAGCAGCCACT
GGTAACAGGATTAGCAGAGCGAGGTATGTAGGCGGTGCTACAGAGTTCTTGAAGTGGTGGCCTAACTACG
GCTACACTAGAAGGACAGTATTTGGTATCTGCGCTCTGCTGAAGCCAGTTACCTTCGGAAAAAGAGTTGG
TAGCTCTTGATCCGGCAAACAAACCACCGCTGGTAGCGGTGGTTTTTTTGTTTGCAAGCAGCAGATTACG
CGCAGAAAAAAAGGATCTCAAGAAGATCCTTTGATCTTTTCTACGGGGTCTGACGCTCAGTGGAACGAAA
ACTCACGTTAAGGGATTTTGGTCATGAGATTATCAAAAAGGATCTTCACCTAGATCCTTTTAAATTAAAA
ATGAAGTTTTAAATCAATCTAAAGTATATATGAGTAAACTTGGTCTGACAGTTACCAATGCTTAATCAGT
GAGGCACCTATCTCAGCGATCTGTCTATTTCGTTCATCCATAGTTGCCTGACTCCCCGTCGTGTAGATAA
CTACGATACGGGAGGGCTTACCATCTGGCCCCAGTGCTGCAATGATACCGCGAGACCCACGCTCACCGGC
TCCAGATTTATCAGCAATAAACCAGCCAGCCGGAAGGGCCGAGCGCAGAAGTGGTCCTGCAACTTTATCC
GCCTCCATCCAGTCTATTAATTGTTGCCGGGAAGCTAGAGTAAGTAGTTCGCCAGTTAATAGTTTGCGCA
ACGTTGTTGCCATTGCTGCAGGCATCGTGGTGTCACGCTCGTCGTTTGGTATGGCTTCATTCAGCTCCGG
TTCCCAACGATCAAGGCGAGTTACATGATCCCCCATGTTGTGCAAAAAAGCGGTTAGCTCCTTCGGTCCT
CCGATCGTTGTCAGAAGTAAGTTGGCCGCAGTGTTATCACTCATGGTTATGGCAGCACTGCATAATTCTC
TTACTGTCATGCCATCCGTAAGATGCTTTTCTGTGACTGGTGAGTACTCAACCAAGTCATTCTGAGAATA
GTGTATGCGGCGACCGAGTTGCTCTTGCCCGGCGTCAACACGGGATAATACCGCGCCACATAGCAGAACT
TTAAAAGTGCTCATCATTGGAAAACGTTCTTCGGGGCGAAAACTCTCAAGGATCTTACCGCTGTTGAGAT
CCAGTTCGATGTAACCCACTCGTGCACCCAACTGATCTTCAGCATCTTTTACTTTCACCAGCGTTTCTGG
GTGAGCAAAAACAGGAAGGCAAAATGCCGCAAAAAAGGGAATAAGGGCGACACGGAAATGTTGAATACTC
ATACTCTTCCTTTTTCAATATTATTGAAGCATTTATCAGGGTTATTGTCTCATGAGCGGATACATATTTG
AATGTATTTAGAAAAATAAACAAATAGGGGTTCCGCGCACATTTCCCCGAAAAGTGCCACCTGACGTCTA
AGAAACCATTATTATCATGACATTAACCTATAAAAATAGGCGTATCACGAGGCCCTTTCGT
Features (pLannotate 1.2.2; 9 found; start..end, strand, type, name):
     56..2565    +  promoter       Ac5 promoter: Drosophila melanogaster actin 5C promoter
   2585..3301    +  CDS            EGFP: EGFP is a basic (constitutively fluorescent) green fluorescent protein published in 1996, derived from Aequorea victoria. It is reported to be a rapidly-maturing weak dimer with moderate acid sensitivity.
   6747..6788    +  CDS            V5 tag: epitope tag from simian virus 5
   6888..7022    -  polyA_signal   SV40 poly(A) signal: SV40 polyadenylation signal
   7045..7129    -  CDS            large T antigen (fragment): large T antigen from SV40 (simian virus 40)
   7130..7577    +  CDS            TcR (fragment): tetracycline efflux protein; tet; confers resistance to tetracycline
   7623..8211    -  rep_origin     ori: high-copy-number ColE1/pMB1/pBR322/pUC origin of replication
   8382..9242    -  CDS            AmpR: β-lactamase; bla; confers resistance to ampicillin, carbenicillin, and related antibiotics
   9243..9347    -  promoter       AmpR promoter: bla
