[The description below was written by a language model from this plasmid's Addgene catalogue record and pLannotate feature annotations shown in this document.]
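Description:
pAc5.1B-EGFP-DmNot1_812-1945-dsRNAres_W is a 9.4 kb insect expression plasmid for producing a GFP-tagged fragment of the Drosophila melanogaster Not1 protein, the scaffold subunit of the CCR4-NOT deadenylase complex. The catalogue lists the backbone as unknown, although the name and the annotated parts point to a pAc5.1-type vector. In bacteria it is maintained through a ColE1/pUC-type origin and selected with ampicillin via the β-lactamase gene and its bla promoter. The record lists it as low copy even though the origin is annotated as a high-copy type. Short fragments of a tetracycline resistance gene and of SV40 large T antigen are also detected; these appear to be non-functional backbone remnants.

Expression is driven by the constitutive Drosophila actin 5C promoter, which is followed directly by the EGFP coding sequence. The Not1 insert itself was not annotated by the feature tool, but the unannotated stretch between EGFP and the downstream V5 epitope sequence is consistent in position with an N-terminal EGFP fusion to residues 812–1945 of Not1. An SV40 polyadenylation signal lies downstream. Whether the vector-encoded V5 tag is actually translated in frame with the insert cannot be determined from the record.

The "dsRNAres" designation indicates a coding sequence altered to escape dsRNA-mediated knockdown, so the construct suits complementation experiments in fly cells depleted of endogenous Not1. The record notes three silent differences from the NCBI reference sequence. The meaning of the "_W" suffix is not stated. The associated study addresses links between CCR4-NOT components and miRNA-mediated silencing.
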