Addgene plasmid #147845: pAc5.1B-EGFP-DmNot1_812-1945-dsRNAres_W
Purpose: Insect Expression of DmNot1_812-1945-dsRNAres
Depositing lab: Elisa Izaurralde. Depositing organization: Max Planck Institute for Developmental Biology. Publication: A DDX6-CNOT1 complex and W-binding pockets in CNOT9 reveal direct links between miRNA target recognition and silencing. Chen Y, Boland A, Kuzuoglu-Ozturk D, Bawankar P, Loh B, Chang CT, Weichenrieder O, Izaurralde E. Mol Cell. 2014 Jun 5;54(5):737-50. doi: 10.1016/j.molcel.2014.03.034. Epub 2014 Apr 24. PubMed 24768540.
Backbone
  Vector backbone: Unknown
  Vector type: Insect Expression
Growth in bacteria
  Bacterial resistance: Ampicillin, 100 μg/mL
  Growth temperature: 37°C
  Growth strain: DH5alpha
  Copy number: Low Copy
Gene/Insert
  Gene/Insert name: DmNot1_812-1945-dsRNAres
  Species: D. melanogaster (fly)
  Mutation: 3 silent mutations compared to the sequence given by NCBI: NM_001103772.2.
  Entrez Gene: Not1 (a.k.a. Dmel_CG34407, CG1874, CG1884, CG34407, Dmel\CG34407, Dmel_CG1874, Dmel_CG1884, NOT, NOT1, anon-EST:Liang-1.29, anon-WO0118547.221, clone 1.29, not1)
  Cloning method: Unknown
Terms and licenses: Academic/Nonprofit Terms; Industry Terms: Not Available to Industry
Depositor comments: Plasmids from this collection were made available to the research community and donated after the lab closed. Please note that the sequence provided by the depositing laboratory may be theoretical/predicted or based on Sanger sequencing results. There may be discrepancies between sequencing results obtained by Addgene and the depositor sequence. If an Addgene verified sequence is not available, please contact before placing your order to request that our lab fully sequence the plasmid.
How to cite: pAc5.1B-EGFP-DmNot1_812-1945-dsRNAres_W was a gift from Elisa Izaurralde (Addgene plasmid # 147845 ; http://n2t.net/addgene:147845 ; RRID:Addgene_147845)
